>Addgene plasmid #79731 | FGFR3_HUMAN_D0 | addgene partial sequence | sequence record 156196 | T7 5'-TAATACGACTCACTATAGGG-3'
ATTAAGCGGCCGCCCTGCAGGACTCGAGTTCTAGAAATAATTTTGTTTAACTTTAAGAAGGAGATATACA
TATGAAATCTTCTCACCATCACCATCACCATCACCATCACCATGAAAACCTGTACTTCCAATCCAATGCA
CCCACGCTGGCCAATGTCTCCGAGCTCGAGCTGCCTGCCGACCCCAAATGGGAGCTGTCTCGGGCCCGGC
TGACCCTGGGCAAGCCCCTTGGGGAGGGCTGCTTCGGCCAGGTGGTCATGGCGGAGGCCATCGGCATTGA
CAAGGACCGGGCCGCCAAGCCTGTCACCGTAGCCGTGAAGATGCTGAAAGACGATGCCACTGACAAGGAC
CTGTCGGACCTGGTGTCTGAGATGGAGATGATGAAGATGATCGGGAAACACAAAAACATCATCAACCTGC
TGGGCGCCTGCACGCAGGGCGGGCCCCTGTACGTGCTGGTGGAGTACGCGGCCAAGGGTAACCTGCGGGA
GTTTCTGCGGGCGCGGCGGCCCCCGGGCCTGGACTACTCCTTCGACACCTGCAAGCCGCCCGAGGAGCAG
CTCACCTTCAAGGACCTGGTGTCCTGTGCCTACCAGGTGGCCCGGGGCATGGAGTACTTGGCCTCCCAGA
AGTGCATCCACAGGGACCTGGCTGCCCGCAATGTGCTGGTGACCGAGGACAACGTGATGAAGATCGCAGA
CTTCGGGCTGGCCCGGGACGTGCACAACCTCGACTACTACAAGAAGACAACCAACGGCCGGCTGCCCGTG
AAGTGGATGGCGCCTGAGGCCTTGTTTGACCGAGTCTACACTCACCAGAGTGACGTCTGGTCCTTTGGGG
TCCTGCTCTGGG
