>Addgene plasmid #79731 | FGFR3_HUMAN_D0 | addgene partial sequence | sequence record 156197 | T7term 5'-GCTAGTTATTGCTCAGCGG-3'
TTAGCAGCCGGATCAGCGCGCACGCGTGGTACCGGCCGGCCACCAGGTGGCGCGCCGCGATCGCGGATCC
GTTATCCACTTCCAATGTTATTACTCGTCGGTGGACGTCACGGTAAGGACACGGTCCAGGTCCTCCACCA
GCTGCTTGAAGGTGGGCCTCTGGGAGGGCGCGGCATGCCAGCACTCCCGCATGATCATGTACAGGTCGTG
TGTGCAGTTGGCGGGCTTGTCCATGCGGTGGCCCTCCTTCAGCAGCTTGAAGAGCTCCTCCACAGGGATG
CCGGGGTACGGGGAGCCCCCCAGCGTGAAGATCTCCCAGAGCAGGACCCCAAAGGACCAGACGTCACTCT
GGTGAGTGTAGACTCGGTCAAACAAGGCCTCAGGCGCCATCCACTTCACGGGCAGCCGGCCGTTGGTTGT
CTTCTTGTAGTAGTCGAGGTTGTGCACGTCCCGGGCCAGCCCGAAGTCTGCGATCTTCATCACGTTGTCC
TCGGTCACCAGCACATTGCGGGCAGCCAGGTCCCTGTGGATGCACTTCTGGGAGGCCAAGTACTCCATGC
CCCGGGCCACCTGGTAGGCACAGGACACCAGGTCCTTGAAGGTGAGCTGCTCCTCGGGCGGCTTGCAGGT
GTCGAAGGAGTAGTCCAGGCCCGGGGGCCGCCGCGCCCGCAGAAACTCCCGCAGGTTACCCTTGGCCGCG
TACTCCACCAGCACGTACAGGGGCCCGCCCTGCGTGCAGGCGCCCAGCAGGTTGATGATGTTTTTGTGTT
TCCCGATCATCTTCATCATCTC
