>Addgene plasmid #79731 | FGFR3_HUMAN_D0 | depositor partial sequence | sequence record 156200 | Sequence of gene (FGFR3_HUMAN) inserted into backbone.
CCCACGCTGGCCAATGTCTCCGAGCTCGAGCTGCCTGCCGACCCCAAATGGGAGCTGTCTCGGGCCCGGC
TGACCCTGGGCAAGCCCCTTGGGGAGGGCTGCTTCGGCCAGGTGGTCATGGCGGAGGCCATCGGCATTGA
CAAGGACCGGGCCGCCAAGCCTGTCACCGTAGCCGTGAAGATGCTGAAAGACGATGCCACTGACAAGGAC
CTGTCGGACCTGGTGTCTGAGATGGAGATGATGAAGATGATCGGGAAACACAAAAACATCATCAACCTGC
TGGGCGCCTGCACGCAGGGCGGGCCCCTGTACGTGCTGGTGGAGTACGCGGCCAAGGGTAACCTGCGGGA
GTTTCTGCGGGCGCGGCGGCCCCCGGGCCTGGACTACTCCTTCGACACCTGCAAGCCGCCCGAGGAGCAG
CTCACCTTCAAGGACCTGGTGTCCTGTGCCTACCAGGTGGCCCGGGGCATGGAGTACTTGGCCTCCCAGA
AGTGCATCCACAGGGACCTGGCTGCCCGCAATGTGCTGGTGACCGAGGACAACGTGATGAAGATCGCAGA
CTTCGGGCTGGCCCGGGACGTGCACAACCTCGACTACTACAAGAAGACAACCAACGGCCGGCTGCCCGTG
AAGTGGATGGCGCCTGAGGCCTTGTTTGACCGAGTCTACACTCACCAGAGTGACGTCTGGTCCTTTGGGG
TCCTGCTCTGGGAGATCTTCACGCTGGGGGGCTCCCCGTACCCCGGCATCCCTGTGGAGGAGCTCTTCAA
GCTGCTGAAGGAGGGCCACCGCATGGACAAGCCCGCCAACTGCACACACGACCTGTACATGATCATGCGG
GAGTGCTGGCATGCCGCGCCCTCCCAGAGGCCCACCTTCAAGCAGCTGGTGGAGGACCTGGACCGTGTCC
TTACCGTGACGTCCACCGACGAG
