[The description below was written by a language model from this plasmid's Addgene catalogue record.]
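Description:
FGFR3_HUMAN_D0 is a bacterial expression plasmid built on the pET His10 TEV LIC cloning vector (2B-T-10), a pET-type backbone designed for ligation-independent cloning. It is maintained in E. coli as a low-copy plasmid under ampicillin selection, with a standard cloning strain (DH5alpha) recorded for propagation. No feature table accompanies the record, so details such as the origin of replication, terminator or any lac operator/repressor elements are not stated here.

The insert encodes the kinase domain of human FGFR3 (fibroblast growth factor receptor 3), a receptor tyrosine kinase; the exact residue boundaries of the domain are not given in the record. Expression is driven by the T7 promoter, which requires a host that supplies T7 RNA polymerase for protein production. The backbone contributes an N-terminal His10 tag followed by a TEV protease recognition site, so the kinase domain can be captured by immobilized metal affinity chromatography and the tag then cleaved off with TEV protease.

The plasmid belongs to an open library of human kinase domain constructs assembled for automated bacterial expression. It is intended to be co-expressed with the YopH phosphatase plasmid from the same set. Co-expressing a tyrosine phosphatase is a common way to counteract kinase activity and autophosphorylation in the bacterial host, and the depositors state that it enhances bacterial kinase expression. A lambda phosphatase vector is also part of the collection. Typical uses would be the production of recombinant FGFR3 kinase domain for biochemical, biophysical or inhibitor-binding studies, although the record states only expression as the purpose.
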