Addgene plasmid #79731: FGFR3_HUMAN_D0
Purpose: This plasmid encodes the kinase domain of FGFR3. Intended for co-expression with YopH Phosphatase that accompanies this set to enhance bacterial kinase expression.
Depositing lab: John Chodera & Nicholas Levinson & Markus Seeliger. Depositing organization: Memorial Sloan-Kettering Cancer Center. Publication: An open library of human kinase domain constructs for automated bacterial expression. Albanese SK, Parton DL, Isik M, Rodriguez-Laureano L, Hanson SM, Behr JM, Gradia S, Jeans C, Levinson NM, Seeliger MA, Chodera JD. Biochemistry. 2018 Jul 13. doi: 10.1021/acs.biochem.7b01081. PubMed 30004690.
Backbone
  Vector backbone: pET His10 TEV LIC cloning vector (2B-T-10)
  Backbone manufacturer: Scott Gradia (Addgene plasmid # 78173)
  Vector type: Bacterial Expression
Growth in bacteria
  Bacterial resistance: Ampicillin, 100 μg/mL
  Growth temperature: 37°C
  Growth strain: DH5alpha
  Copy number: Low Copy
Gene/Insert
  Gene/Insert name: FGFR3
  Species: H. sapiens (human)
  Entrez Gene: FGFR3 (a.k.a. ACH, CD333, CEK2, HSFGFR3EX, JTK4)
  Promoter: T7
  Tag / fusion protein: His10-TEV (N terminal on backbone)
  Cloning method: Ligation Independent Cloning
  Sequencing primers: 5′ T7; 3′ T7 reverse
Terms and licenses: Academic/Nonprofit Terms; Industry Terms: Not Available to Industry
Depositor comments: This plasmid was generated as part of an open library of human kinase domain constructs for automated bacterial expression. The work can be found here doi: http://dx.doi.org/10.1101/038711 The lambda phosphatase expression vector can be found at https://www.addgene.org/79748/ The YopH Phosphatase expression vector can be found at https://www.addgene.org/79749/
How to cite: FGFR3_HUMAN_D0 was a gift from John Chodera & Nicholas Levinson & Markus Seeliger (Addgene plasmid # 79731 ; http://n2t.net/addgene:79731 ; RRID:Addgene_79731)
